Addgene plasmid #216615: BRAF - R671Q in pENTR
Purpose: gateway cloning donor vector containing BRAF ASD mutation
Depositing lab: Douglas Allan & Christopher Loewen. Depositing organization: University of British Columbia.
Backbone
  Vector backbone: pCR8-GW-TOPO
  Backbone manufacturer: GenScript
  Backbone size w/o insert (bp): 2800
  Vector type: Gateway Entry Plasmid
Growth in bacteria
  Bacterial resistance: Spectinomycin, 50 μg/mL
  Growth temperature: 37°C
  Growth strain: DH5alpha
  Copy number: High Copy
Gene/Insert
  Gene/Insert name: BRAF
  Species: H. sapiens (human)
  Insert size (bp): 2300
  Mutation: R671Q
  Entrez Gene: BRAF (a.k.a. B-RAF1, B-raf, BRAF-1, BRAF1, NS7, RAFB1)
  Cloning method: Gibson Cloning
  Sequencing primers: 5′ M13 fwd; 3′ M13 rev
Terms and licenses: Academic/Nonprofit Terms; Industry Terms: Not Available to Industry
Depositor comments: insert contains a Kozak sequence that encodes a linker for cloning into N-terminal tagging pDEST vectors
How to cite: BRAF - R671Q in pENTR was a gift from Douglas Allan & Christopher Loewen (Addgene plasmid # 216615 ; http://n2t.net/addgene:216615 ; RRID:Addgene_216615)
