[The description below was written by a language model from this plasmid's Addgene catalogue record and pLannotate feature annotations shown in this document.]
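Description:
BRAF - R671Q in pENTR is a Gateway entry (donor) plasmid built on the pCR8-GW-TOPO backbone. It carries the human BRAF coding sequence with the R671Q substitution, which the record describes as an autism spectrum disorder (ASD)-associated mutation. The sequenced plasmid is about 5.1 kb, consistent with a roughly 2.8 kb backbone plus a roughly 2.3 kb insert introduced by Gibson assembly. It replicates in E. coli from a high-copy ColE1/pUC-type origin. Selection is with spectinomycin through the aadA (SmR) aminoglycoside adenylyltransferase gene, which sits downstream of a fragment of a class 1 integron Pc promoter. Short annotated fragments of lacZα, lacI and a gentamicin resistance gene appear to be backbone remnants rather than functional units. The rrnB T1 and T2 terminators lie upstream of the cloning region, where they insulate the insert from read-through transcription.

The BRAF open reading frame encodes the serine/threonine kinase that phosphorylates MAP2K1 and activates the MAP kinase pathway. It is flanked by attL1 and attL2 sites, so an LR Clonase reaction can move it directionally into any attR-containing destination vector. The entry clone has no eukaryotic promoter. The only promoter near the insert is a T7 promoter beyond attL2, oriented back toward the insert, so expression depends on the destination vector chosen. The depositor notes that the insert includes a Kozak sequence designed to also encode a linker, which keeps the gene compatible with destination vectors that add N-terminal tags. M13 forward and reverse primer sites flank the cassette for sequence verification. The plasmid is meant as a source clone for making expression constructs to study the functional effects of this BRAF variant.
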