Features (pLannotate 1.2.2; 12 found; start..end, strand, type, name):
     42..78      -  CDS            lacZα (fragment): LacZα fragment of β-galactosidase; lacZ fragment
     94..193     +  protein_bind   attL1: mutant version of attL; recombination site for the Gateway® LR reaction LR Clonase™
    202..2499    +  CDS            BRAF: BRAF_HUMAN - Also known as BRAF1, RAFB1. Experimental evidence at protein level: Swiss-Prot protein existence level 1. Protein kinase involved in the transduction of mitogenic signals from the cell membrane to the nucleus (Probable). Phosphorylates MAP2K1, and thereby activates the MAP kinase signal transduction pathway (PubMed:21441910, PubMed:29433126). May play a role in the postsynaptic responses of hippocampal neurons (PubMed:1508179). From Homo sapiens (Human).
   2506..2605    -  protein_bind   attL2: mutant version of attL; recombination site for the Gateway® LR reaction LR Clonase™
   2623..2641    -  promoter       T7 promoter: promoter for bacteriophage T7 RNA polymerase
   2831..2854    +  promoter       Pc promoter (fragment): intI1 (promoter lies within the coding sequence); class 1 integron promoter
   3030..3086    +  CDS            GmR (fragment): gentamycin acetyltransferase; aacC1; confers resistance to gentamycin
   3093..3884    +  CDS            SmR: aminoglycoside adenylyltransferase (Murphy, 1985); aadA; confers resistance to spectinomycin and streptomycin
   3977..4565    +  rep_origin     ori: high-copy-number ColE1/pMB1/pBR322/pUC origin of replication
   4748..4840    +  CDS            lacI (fragment): lac repressor; lacI; The lac repressor binds to the lac operator to inhibit transcription in E. coli. This inhibition can be relieved by adding lactose or isopropyl-β-D-thiogalactopyranoside (IPTG).
   4895..4922    -  terminator     rrnB T2 terminator: transcription terminator T2 from the E. coli rrnB gene
   5054..5097    +  terminator     rrnB T1 terminator: Escherichia coli rrnB; transcription terminator T1 from the E. coli rrnB gene
>Addgene plasmid #216615 | BRAF - R671Q in pENTR | addgene full sequence | sequence record 427246 | Addgene NGS Result
GCCTGGCAGTTCCCTACTCTCGCGTTAACGCTAGCATGGATGTTTTCCCAGTCACGACGTTGTAAAACGA
CGGCCAGTCTTAAGCTCGGGCCCCAAATAATGATTTTATTTTGACTGATAGTGACCTGTTCGTTGCAACA
AATTGATGAGCAATGCTTTTTTATAATGCCAACTTTGTACAAAAAAGCAGGCTCCGGCACCATGGCGGCG
CTGAGCGGTGGCGGTGGTGGCGGCGCGGAGCCGGGCCAGGCTCTGTTCAACGGGGACATGGAGCCCGAGG
CCGGCGCCGGCGCCGGCGCCGCGGCCTCTTCGGCTGCGGACCCTGCCATTCCGGAGGAGGTGTGGAATAT
CAAACAAATGATTAAGTTGACACAGGAACATATAGAGGCCCTATTGGACAAATTTGGTGGGGAGCATAAT
CCACCATCAATATATCTGGAGGCCTATGAAGAATACACCAGCAAGCTAGATGCACTCCAACAAAGAGAAC
AACAGTTATTGGAATCTCTGGGGAACGGAACTGATTTTTCTGTTTCTAGCTCTGCATCAATGGATACCGT
TACATCTTCTTCCTCTTCTAGCCTTTCAGTGCTACCTTCATCTCTTTCAGTTTTTCAAAATCCCACAGAT
GTGGCACGGAGCAACCCCAAGTCACCACAAAAACCTATCGTTAGAGTCTTCCTGCCCAACAAACAGAGGA
CAGTGGTACCTGCAAGGTGTGGAGTTACAGTCCGAGACAGTCTAAAGAAAGCACTGATGATGAGAGGTCT
AATCCCAGAGTGCTGTGCTGTTTACAGAATTCAGGATGGAGAGAAGAAACCAATTGGTTGGGACACTGAT
ATTTCCTGGCTTACTGGAGAAGAATTGCATGTGGAAGTGTTGGAGAATGTTCCACTTACAACACACAACT
TTGTACGAAAAACGTTTTTCACCTTAGCATTTTGTGACTTTTGTCGAAAGCTGCTTTTCCAGGGTTTCCG
CTGTCAAACATGTGGTTATAAATTTCACCAGCGTTGTAGTACAGAAGTTCCACTGATGTGTGTTAATTAT
GACCAACTTGATTTGCTGTTTGTCTCCAAGTTCTTTGAACACCACCCAATACCACAGGAAGAGGCGTCCT
TAGCAGAGACTGCCCTAACATCTGGATCATCCCCTTCCGCACCCGCCTCGGACTCTATTGGGCCCCAAAT
TCTCACCAGTCCGTCTCCTTCAAAATCCATTCCAATTCCACAGCCCTTCCGACCAGCAGATGAAGATCAT
CGAAATCAATTTGGGCAACGAGACCGATCCTCATCAGCTCCCAATGTGCATATAAACACAATAGAACCTG
TCAATATTGATGACTTGATTAGAGACCAAGGATTTCGTGGTGATGGAGGATCAACCACAGGTTTGTCTGC
TACCCCCCCTGCCTCATTACCTGGCTCACTAACTAACGTGAAAGCCTTACAGAAATCTCCAGGACCTCAG
CGAGAAAGGAAGTCATCTTCATCCTCAGAAGACAGGAATCGAATGAAAACACTTGGTAGACGGGACTCGA
GTGATGATTGGGAGATTCCTGATGGGCAGATTACAGTGGGACAAAGAATTGGATCTGGATCATTTGGAAC
AGTCTACAAGGGAAAGTGGCATGGTGATGTGGCAGTGAAAATGTTGAATGTGACAGCACCTACACCTCAG
CAGTTACAAGCCTTCAAAAATGAAGTAGGAGTACTCAGGAAAACACGACATGTGAATATCCTACTCTTCA
TGGGCTATTCCACAAAGCCACAACTGGCTATTGTTACCCAGTGGTGTGAGGGCTCCAGCTTGTATCACCA
TCTCCATATCATTGAGACCAAATTTGAGATGATCAAACTTATAGATATTGCACGACAGACTGCACAGGGC
ATGGATTACTTACACGCCAAGTCAATCATCCACAGAGACCTCAAGAGTAATAATATATTTCTTCATGAAG
ACCTCACAGTAAAAATAGGTGATTTTGGTCTAGCTACAGTGAAATCTCGATGGAGTGGGTCCCATCAGTT
TGAACAGTTGTCTGGATCCATTTTGTGGATGGCACCAGAAGTCATCAGAATGCAAGATAAAAATCCATAC
AGCTTTCAGTCAGATGTATATGCATTTGGAATTGTTCTGTATGAATTGATGACTGGACAGTTACCTTATT
CAAACATCAACAACAGGGACCAGATAATTTTTATGGTGGGACAAGGATACCTGTCTCCAGATCTCAGTAA
GGTACGGAGTAACTGTCCAAAAGCCATGAAGAGATTAATGGCAGAGTGCCTCAAAAAGAAAAGAGATGAG
AGACCACTCTTTCCCCAAATTCTCGCCTCTATTGAGCTGCTGGCCCGCTCATTGCCAAAAATTCACCGCA
GTGCATCAGAACCCTCCTTGAATCGGGCTGGTTTCCAAACAGAGGATTTTAGTCTATATGCTTGTGCTTC
TCCAAAAACACCCATCCAGGCAGGGGGATATGGTGCGTTTCCTGTCCACTGATAGACCCAGCTTTCTTGT
ACAAAGTTGGCATTATAAAAAATAATTGCTCATCAATTTGTTGCAACGAACAGGTCACTATCAGTCAAAA
TAAAATCATTATTTGCCATCCAGCTGATATCCCCTATAGTGAGTCGTATTACATGGTCATAGCTGTTTCC
TGGCAGCTCTGGCCCGTGTCTCAAAATCTCTGATGTTACATTGCACAAGATAAAAATATATCATCATGCC
TCCTCTAGACCAGCCAGGACAGAAATGCCTCGACTTCGCTGCTACCCAAGGTTGCCGGGTGACGCACACC
GTGGAAACGGATGAAGGCACGAACCCAGTGGACATAAGCCTGTTCGGTTCGTAAGCTGTAATGCAAGTAG
CGTATGCGCTCACGCAACTGGTCCAGAACCTTGACCGAACGCAGCGGTGGTAACGGCGCAGTGGCGGTTT
TCATGGCTTGTTATGACTGTTTTTTTGGGGTACAGTCTATGCCTCGGGCATCCAAGCAGCAAGCGCGTTA
CGCCGTGGGTCGATGTTTGATGTTATGGAGCAGCAACGATGTTACGCAGCAGGGCAGTCGCCCTAAAACA
AAGTTAAACATTATGAGGGAAGCGGTGATCGCCGAAGTATCGACTCAACTATCAGAGGTAGTTGGCGTCA
TCGAGCGCCATCTCGAACCGACGTTGCTGGCCGTACATTTGTACGGCTCCGCAGTGGATGGCGGCCTGAA
GCCACACAGTGATATTGATTTGCTGGTTACGGTGACCGTAAGGCTTGATGAAACAACGCGGCGAGCTTTG
ATCAACGACCTTTTGGAAACTTCGGCTTCCCCTGGAGAGAGCGAGATTCTCCGCGCTGTAGAAGTCACCA
TTGTTGTGCACGACGACATCATTCCGTGGCGTTATCCAGCTAAGCGCGAACTGCAATTTGGAGAATGGCA
GCGCAATGACATTCTTGCAGGTATCTTCGAGCCAGCCACGATCGACATTGATCTGGCTATCTTGCTGACA
AAAGCAAGAGAACATAGCGTTGCCTTGGTAGGTCCAGCGGCGGAGGAACTCTTTGATCCGGTTCCTGAAC
AGGATCTATTTGAGGCGCTAAATGAAACCTTAACGCTATGGAACTCGCCGCCCGACTGGGCTGGCGATGA
GCGAAATGTAGTGCTTACGTTGTCCCGCATTTGGTACAGCGCAGTAACCGGCAAAATCGCGCCGAAGGAT
GTCGCTGCCGACTGGGCAATGGAGCGCCTGCCGGCCCAGTATCAGCCCGTCATACTTGAAGCTAGACAGG
CTTATCTTGGACAAGAAGAAGATCGCTTGGCCTCGCGCGCAGATCAGTTGGAAGAATTTGTCCACTACGT
GAAAGGCGAGATCACCAAGGTAGTCGGCAAATAACCCTCGAGCCACCCATGACCAAAATCCCTTAACGTG
AGTTACGCGTCGTTCCACTGAGCGTCAGACCCCGTAGAAAAGATCAAAGGATCTTCTTGAGATCCTTTTT
TTCTGCGCGTAATCTGCTGCTTGCAAACAAAAAAACCACCGCTACCAGCGGTGGTTTGTTTGCCGGATCA
AGAGCTACCAACTCTTTTTCCGAAGGTAACTGGCTTCAGCAGAGCGCAGATACCAAATACTGTTCTTCTA
GTGTAGCCGTAGTTAGGCCACCACTTCAAGAACTCTGTAGCACCGCCTACATACCTCGCTCTGCTAATCC
TGTTACCAGTGGCTGCTGCCAGTGGCGATAAGTCGTGTCTTACCGGGTTGGACTCAAGACGATAGTTACC
GGATAAGGCGCAGCGGTCGGGCTGAACGGGGGGTTCGTGCACACAGCCCAGCTTGGAGCGAACGACCTAC
ACCGAACTGAGATACCTACAGCGTGAGCTATGAGAAAGCGCCACGCTTCCCGAAGGGAGAAAGGCGGACA
GGTATCCGGTAAGCGGCAGGGTCGGAACAGGAGAGCGCACGAGGGAGCTTCCAGGGGGAAACGCCTGGTA
TCTTTATAGTCCTGTCGGGTTTCGCCACCTCTGACTTGAGCGTCGATTTTTGTGATGCTCGTCAGGGGGG
CGGAGCCTATGGAAAAACGCCAGCAACGCGGCCTTTTTACGGTTCCTGGCCTTTTGCTGGCCTTTTGCTC
ACATGTTCTTTCCTGCGTTATCCCCTGATTCTGTGGATAACCGTATTACCGCCTTTGAGTGAGCTGATAC
CGCTCGCCGCAGCCGAACGACCGAGCGCAGCGAGTCAGTGAGCGAGGAAGCGGAAGAGCGCCCAATACGC
AAACCGCCTCTCCCCGCGCGTTGGCCGATTCATTAATGCAGCTGGCACGACAGGTTTCCCGACTGGAAAG
CGGGCAGTGAGCGCAACGCAATTAATACGCGTACCGCTAGCCAGGAAGAGTTTGTAGAAACGCAAAAAGG
CCATCCGTCAGGATGGCCTTCTGCTTAGTTTGATGCCTGGCAGTTTATGGCGGGCGTCCTGCCCGCCACC
CTCCGGGCCGTTGCTTCACAACGTTCAAATCCGCTCCCGGCGGATTTGTCCTACTCAGGAGAGCGTTCAC
CGACAAACAACAGATAAAACGAAAGGCCCAGTCTTCCGACTGAGCCTTTCGTTTTATTTGAT
